>Addgene plasmid #140188 | Salsa6f | depositor full sequence | sequence record 271857 | Salsa6f sequence 6698 bps
TAGTTATTAATAGTAATCAATTACGGGGTCATTAGTTCATAGCCCATATATGGAGTTCCGCGTTACATAA
CTTACGGTAAATGGCCCGCCTGGCTGACCGCCCAACGACCCCCGCCCATTGACGTCAATAATGACGTATG
TTCCCATAGTAACGCCAATAGGGACTTTCCATTGACGTCAATGGGTGGAGTATTTACGGTAAACTGCCCA
CTTGGCAGTACATCAAGTGTATCATATGCCAAGTACGCCCCCTATTGACGTCAATGACGGTAAATGGCCC
GCCTGGCATTATGCCCAGTACATGACCTTATGGGACTTTCCTACTTGGCAGTACATCTACGTATTAGTCA
TCGCTATTACCATGGTGATGCGGTTTTGGCAGTACATCAATGGGCGTGGATAGCGGTTTGACTCACGGGG
ATTTCCAAGTCTCCACCCCATTGACGTCAATGGGAGTTTGTTTTGGCACCAAAATCAACGGGACTTTCCA
AAATGTCGTAACAACTCCGCCCCATTGACGCAAATGGGCGGTAGGCGTGTACGGTGGGAGGTCTATATAA
GCAGAGCTGGTTTAGTGAACCGTCAGATCCGCTAGCGCTACCGGTCGCCACCATGGTGAGCAAGGGCGAG
GAGGTCATCAAAGAGTTCATGCGCTTCAAGGTGCGCATGGAGGGCTCCATGAACGGCCACGAGTTCGAGA
TCGAGGGCGAGGGCGAGGGCCGCCCCTACGAGGGCACCCAGACCGCCAAGCTGAAGGTGACCAAGGGCGG
CCCCCTGCCCTTCGCCTGGGACATCCTGTCCCCCCAGTTCATGTACGGCTCCAAGGCGTACGTGAAGCAC
CCCGCCGACATCCCCGATTACAAGAAGCTGTCCTTCCCCGAGGGCTTCAAGTGGGAGCGCGTGATGAACT
TCGAGGACGGCGGTCTGGTGACCGTGACCCAGGACTCCTCCCTGCAGGACGGCACGCTGATCTACAAGGT
GAAGATGCGCGGCACCAACTTCCCCCCCGACGGCCCCGTAATGCAGAAGAAGACCATGGGCTGGGAGGCC
TCCACCGAGCGCCTGTACCCCCGCGACGGCGTGCTGAAGGGCGAGATCCACCAGGCCCTGAAGCTGAAGG
ACGGCGGCCACTACCTGGTGGAGTTCAAGACCATCTACATGGCCAAGAAGCCCGTGCAACTGCCCGGCTA
CTACTACGTGGACACCAAGCTGGACATCACCTCCCACAACGAGGACTACACCATCGTGGAACAGTACGAG
CGCTCCGAGGGCCGCCACCACCTGTTCCTGGGGCATGGCACCGGCAGCACCGGCAGCGGCAGCTCCGGCA
CCGCCTCCTCCGAGGACAACAACATGGCCGTCATCAAAGAGTTCATGCGCTTCAAGGTGCGCATGGAGGG
CTCCATGAACGGCCACGAGTTCGAGATCGAGGGCGAGGGCGAGGGCCGCCCCTACGAGGGCACCCAGACC
GCCAAGCTGAAGGTGACCAAGGGCGGCCCCCTGCCCTTCGCCTGGGACATCCTGTCCCCCCAGTTCATGT
ACGGCTCCAAGGCGTACGTGAAGCACCCCGCCGACATCCCCGATTACAAGAAGCTGTCCTTCCCCGAGGG
CTTCAAGTGGGAGCGCGTGATGAACTTCGAGGACGGCGGTCTGGTGACCGTGACCCAGGACTCCTCCCTG
CAGGACGGCACGCTGATCTACAAGGTGAAGATGCGCGGCACCAACTTCCCCCCCGACGGCCCCGTAATGC
AGAAGAAGACCATGGGCTGGGAGGCCTCCACCGAGCGCCTGTACCCCCGCGACGGCGTGCTGAAGGGCGA
GATCCACCAGGCCCTGAAGCTGAAGGACGGCGGCCACTACCTGGTGGAGTTCAAGACCATCTACATGGCC
AAGAAGCCCGTGCAACTGCCCGGCTACTACTACGTGGACACCAAGCTGGACATCACCTCCCACAACGAGG
ACTACACCATCGTGGAACAGTACGAGCGCTCCGAGGGCCGCCACCACCTGTTCCTGTACGGCATGGACGA
GCTGTACAAGCAGATCTCGGGTAAGCCTATCCCTAACCCTCTCCTCGGTCTCGATTCTACGGATCCACCG
GTCGCCACCATGGTCGACTCATCACGTCGTAAGTGGAATAAGACAGGTCACGCAGTCAGAGCTATAGGTC
GGCTGAGCTCACTCGAGAACGTCTATATCAAGGCCGACAAGCAGAAGAACGGCATCAAGGCGAACTTCAA
GATCCGCCACAACATCGAGGACGGCGGCGTGCAGCTCGCCTACCACTACCAGCAGAACACCCCCATCGGC
GACGGCCCCGTGCTGCTGCCCGACAACCACTACCTGAGCGTGCAGTCCAAACTTTCGAAAGACCCCAACG
AGAAGCGCGATCACATGGTCCTGCTGGAGTTCGTGACCGCCGCCGGGATCACTCTCGGCATGGACGAGCT
GTACAAGGGCGGTACCGGAGGGAGCATGGTGAGCAAGGGCGAGGAGCTGTTCACCGGGGTGGTGCCCATC
CTGGTCGAGCTGGACGGCGACGTAAACGGCCACAAGTTCAGCGTGTCCGGCGAGGGTGAGGGCGATGCCA
CCTACGGCAAGCTGACCCTGAAGTTCATCTGCACCACCGGCAAGCTGCCCGTGCCCTGGCCCACCCTCGT
GACCACCCTGACCTACGGCGTGCAGTGCTTCAGCCGCTACCCCGACCACATGAAGCAGCACGACTTCTTC
AAGTCCGCCATGCCCGAAGGCTACATCCAGGAGCGCACCATCTTCTTCAAGGACGACGGCAACTACAAGA
CCCGCGCCGAGGTGAAGTTCGAGGGCGACACCCTGGTGAACCGCATCGAGCTGAAGGGCATCGACTTCAA
GGAGGACGGCAACATCCTGGGGCACAAGCTGGAGTACAACCTGCCGGACCAACTGACTGAAGAGCAGATC
GCAGAATTTAAAGAGGAATTCTCCCTATTTGACAAGGACGGGGATGGGACAATAACAACCAAGGAGCTGG
GGACGGTGATGCGGTCTCTGGGGCAGAACCCCACAGAAGCAGAGCTGCAGGACATGATCAATGAAGTAGA
TGCCGACGGTGACGGCACAATCGACTTCCCTGAGTTCCTGACAATGATGGCAAGAAAAATGAAATACAGG
GACACGGAAGAAGAAATTAGAGAAGCGTTCGGTGTGTTTGATAAGGATGGCAATGGCTACATCAGTGCAG
CAGAGCTTCGCCACGTGATGACAAACCTTGGAGAGAAGTTAACAGATGAAGAGGTTGATGAAATGATCAG
GGAAGCAGACATCGATGGGGATGGTCAGGTAAACTACGAAGAGTTTGTACAAATGATGACAGCGAAGCTT
TAAAGCGGCCGCGACTCTAGATCATAATCAGCCATACCACATTTGTAGAGGTTTTACTTGCTTTAAAAAA
CCTCCCACACCTCCCCCTGAACCTGAAACATAAAATGAATGCAATTGTTGTTGTTAACTTGTTTATTGCA
GCTTATAATGGTTACAAATAAAGCAATAGCATCACAAATTTCACAAATAAAGCATTTTTTTCACTGCATT
CTAGTTGTGGTTTGTCCAAACTCATCAATGTATCTTAAGGCGTAAATTGTAAGCGTTAATATTTTGTTAA
AATTCGCGTTAAATTTTTGTTAAATCAGCTCATTTTTTAACCAATAGGCCGAAATCGGCAAAATCCCTTA
TAAATCAAAAGAATAGACCGAGATAGGGT
[37 nt withheld, positions 3740-3776]
AAAGAACGTGGACTCCAACGTCAAAGG
[49 nt withheld, positions 3804-3852]
T
[91 nt withheld, positions 3854-3944]
G
[124 nt withheld, positions 3946-4069]
CAGGTGGCACTTTTCGGGGAAATGTGCGCGGAACCCCTATTTGTTTATTTTTCTAAATACATTCAAATAT
GTATCCGCTCATGAGACAATAACCCTGATAAATGCTTCAATAATATTGAAAAAGGAAGAGTCCTGAGGCG
GAAAGAACCAGCTGTGGAATGTGTGTCAGTTAGGGTGTGGAAAGTCCCCAGGCTCCCCAGCAGGCAGAAG
TATGCAAAGCATGCATCTCAATTAGTCAGCAACCAGGTGTGGAAAGTCCCCAGGCTCCCCAGCAGGCAGA
AGTATGCAAAGCATGCATCTCAATTAGTCAGCAACCATAGTCCCGCCCCTAACTCCGCCCATCCCGCCCC
TAACTCCGCCCAGTTCCGCCCATTCTCCGCCCCATGGCTGACTAATTTTTTTTATTTATGCAGAGGCCGA
GGCCGCCTCGGCCTCTGAGCTATTCCAGAAGTAGTGAGGAGGCTTTTTTGGAGGCCTAGGCTTTTGCAAA
GATCGATCAAGAGACAGGATGAGGATCGTTTCGCATGATTGAACAAGATGGATTGCACGCAGGTTCTCCG
GCCGCTTGGGTGGAGAGGCTATTCGGCTATGACTGGGCACAACAGACAATCGGCTGCTCTGATGCCGCCG
TGTTCCGGCTGTCAGCGCAGGGGCGCCCGGTTCTTTTTGTCAAGACCGACCTGTCCGGTGCCCTGAATGA
ACTGCAAGACGAGGCAGCGCGGCTATCGTGGCTGGCCACGACGGGCGTTCCTTGCGCAGCTGTGCTCGAC
GTTGTCACTGAAGCGGGAAGGGACTGGCTGCTATTGGGCGAAGTGCCGGGGCAGGATCTCCTGTCATCTC
ACCTTGCTCCTGCCGAGAAAGTATCCATCATGGCTGATGCAATGCGGCGGCTGCATACGCTTGATCCGGC
TACCTGCCCATTCGACCACCAAGCGAAACATCGCATCGAGCGAGCACGTACTCGGATGGAAGCCGGTCTT
GTCGATCAGGATGATCTGGACGAAGAGCATCAGGGGCTCGCGCCAGCCGAACTGTTCGCCAGGCTCAAGG
CGAGCATGCCCGACGGCGAGGATCTCGTCGTGACCCATGGCGATGCCTGCTTGCCGAATATCATGGTGGA
AAATGGCCGCTTTTCTGGATTCATCGACTGTGGCCGGCTGGGTGTGGCGGACCGCTATCAGGACATAGCG
TTGGCTACCCGTGATATTGCTGAAGAGCTTGGCGGCGAATGGGCTGACCGCTTCCTCGTGCTTTACGGTA
TCGCCGCTCCCGATTCGCAGCGCATCGCCTTCTATCGCCTTCTTGACGAGTTCTTCTGAGCGGGACTCTG
GGGTTCGAAATGACCGACCAAGCGACGCCCAACCTGCCATCACGAGATTTCGATTCCACCGCCGCCTTCT
ATGAAAGGTTGGGCTTCGGAATCGTTTTCCGGGACGCCGGCTGGATGATCCTCCAGCGCGGGGATCTCAT
GCTGGAGTTCTTCGCCCACCCTAGGGGGAGGCTAACTGAAACACGGAAGGAGACAATACCGGAAGGAACC
CGCGCTATGACGGCAATAAAAAGACAGAATAAAACGCACGGTGTTGGGTCGTTTGTTCATAAACGCGGGG
TTCGGTCCCAGGGCTGGCACTCTGTCGATACCCCACCGAGACCCCATTGGGGCCAATACGCCCGCGTTTC
TTCCTTTTCCCCACCCCACCCCCCAAGTTCGGGTGAAGGCCCAGGGCTCGCAGCCAACGTCGGGGCGGCA
GGCCCTGCCATAGCCTCAGGTTACTCATATATACTTTAGATTGATTTAAAACTTCATTTTTAATTTAAAA
GGATCTAGGTGAAGATCCTTTTTGATAATCTCATGACCAAAATCCCTTAACGTGAGTTTTCGTTCCACTG
AGCGTCAGACCCCGTAGAAAAGATCAAAGGATCTTCTTGAGATCCTTTTTTTCTGCGCGTAATCTGCTGC
TTGCAAACAAAAAAACCACCGCTACCAGCGGTGGTTTGTTTGCCGGATCAAGAGCTACCAACTCTTTTTC
CGAAGGTAACTGGCTTCAGCAGAGCGCAGATACCAAATACTGTCCTTCTAGTGTAGCCGTAGTTAGGCCA
CCACTTCAAGAACTCTGTAGCACCGCCTACATACCTCGCTCTGCTAATCCTGTTACCAGTGGCTGCTGCC
AGTGGCGATAAGTCGTGTCTTACCGGGTTGGACTCAAGACGATAGTTACCGGATAAGGCGCAGCGGTCGG
GCTGAACGGGGGGTTCGTGCACACAGCCCAGCTTGGAGCGAACGACCTACACCGAACTGAGATACCTACA
GCGTGAGCTATGAGAAAGCGCCACGCTTCCCGAAGGGAGAAAGGCGGACAGGTATCCGGTAAGCGGCAGG
GTCGGAACAGGAGAGCGCACGAGGGAGCTTCCAGGGGGAAACGCCTGGTATCTTTATAGTCCTGTCGGGT
TTCGCCACCTCTGACTTGAGCGTCGATTTTTGTGATGCTCGTCAGGGGGGCGGAGCCTATGGAAAAACGC
CAGCAACGCGGCCTTTTTACGGTTCCTGGCCTTTTGCTGGCCTTTTGCTCACATGTTCTTTCCTGCGTTA
TCCCCTGATTCTGTGGATAACCGTATTACCGCCATGCAT
Features (pLannotate 1.2.2; 15 found; start..end, strand, type, name):
     61..364     +  enhancer       CMV enhancer: human cytomegalovirus immediate early enhancer
    365..568     +  promoter       CMV promoter: human cytomegalovirus (CMV) immediate early promoter
    613..2040    +  CDS            tdTomato: tdTomato is a basic (constitutively fluorescent) orange fluorescent protein published in 2004, derived from Discosoma sp.. It is reported to be a somewhat slowly-maturing tandem dimer with low acid sensitivity.
   2050..2091    +  CDS            V5 tag: epitope tag from simian virus 5
   2102..3357    +  CDS            GCaMP6f (fragment): improved fluorescent protein-based calcium sensor (Chen et al., 2013)
   3380..3463    +  CDS            large T antigen (fragment): large T antigen from SV40 (simian virus 40)
   3486..3607    +  polyA_signal   SV40 poly(A) signal: SV40 polyadenylation signal
   3641..4069    -  rep_origin     f1 ori (sequence partly withheld): f1 bacteriophage origin of replication; arrow indicates direction of (+) strand synthesis
   4096..4200    +  promoter       AmpR promoter: bla
   4202..4559    +  promoter       SV40 promoter: SV40 enhancer and early promoter
   4594..5388    +  CDS            NeoR/KanR: aminoglycoside phosphotransferase from Tn5; aph(3')-II (or nptII); confers resistance to neomycin, kanamycin, and G418 (Geneticin®)
   5409..5561    +  CDS            ble (fragment): BLE_KLEPN - Experimental evidence at protein level: Swiss-Prot protein existence level 1. Binding protein with a strong affinity to the bleomycin family of antibiotics. Binds to CL990; an antimitotic-antibiotic compound. From Klebsiella pneumoniae.
   5620..5667    +  polyA_signal   HSV TK poly(A) signal: herpes simplex virus thymidine kinase polyadenylation signal (Cole and Stacy, 1985)
   5758..5774    -  polyA_signal   bGH poly(A) signal (fragment): bovine growth hormone polyadenylation signal
   5996..6584    +  rep_origin     ori: high-copy-number ColE1/pMB1/pBR322/pUC origin of replication
