>Addgene plasmid #140188 | Salsa6f | addgene full sequence | sequence record 316791 | Addgene NGS Result
TAGTTATTAATAGTAATCAATTACGGGGTCATTAGTTCATAGCCCATATATGGAGTTCCGCGTTACATAA
CTTACGGTAAATGGCCCGCCTGGCTGACCGCCCAACGACCCCCGCCCATTGACGTCAATAATGACGTATG
TTCCCATAGTAACGCCAATAGGGACTTTCCATTGACGTCAATGGGTGGAGTATTTACGGTAAACTGCCCA
CTTGGCAGTACATCAAGTGTATCATATGCCAAGTACGCCCCCTATTGACGTCAATGACGGTAAATGGCCC
GCCTGGCATTATGCCCAGTACATGACCTTATGGGACTTTCCTACTTGGCAGTACATCTACGTATTAGTCA
TCGCTATTACCATGGTGATGCGGTTTTGGCAGTACATCAATGGGCGTGGATAGCGGTTTGACTCACGGGG
ATTTCCAAGTCTCCACCCCATTGACGTCAATGGGAGTTTGTTTTGGCACCAAAATCAACGGGACTTTCCA
AAATGTCGTAACAACTCCGCCCCATTGACGCAAATGGGCGGTAGGCGTGTACGGTGGGAGGTCTATATAA
GCAGAGCTGGTTTAGTGAACCGTCAGATCCGCTAGCGCTACCGGTCGCCACCATGGTGAGCAAGGGCGAG
GAGGTCATCAAAGAGTTCATGCGCTTCAAGGTGCGCATGGAGGGCTCCATGAACGGCCACGAGTTCGAGA
TCGAGGGCGAGGGCGAGGGCCGCCCCTACGAGGGCACCCAGACCGCCAAGCTGAAGGTGACCAAGGGCGG
CCCCCTGCCCTTCGCCTGGGACATCCTGTCCCCCCAGTTCATGTACGGCTCCAAGGCGTACGTGAAGCAC
CCCGCCGACATCCCCGATTACAAGAAGCTGTCCTTCCCCGAGGGCTTCAAGTGGGAGCGCGTGATGAACT
TCGAGGACGGCGGTCTGGTGACCGTGACCCAGGACTCCTCCCTGCAGGACGGCACGCTGATCTACAAGGT
GAAGATGCGCGGCACCAACTTCCCCCCCGACGGCCCCGTAATGCAGAAGAAGACCATGGGCTGGGAGGCC
TCCACCGAGCGCCTGTACCCCCGCGACGGCGTGCTGAAGGGCGAGATCCACCAGGCCCTGAAGCTGAAGG
ACGGCGGCCACTACCTGGTGGAGTTCAAGACCATCTACATGGCCAAGAAGCCCGTGCAACTGCCCGGCTA
CTACTACGTGGACACCAAGCTGGACATCACCTCCCACAACGAGGACTACACCATCGTGGAACAGTACGAG
CGCTCCGAGGGCCGCCACCACCTGTTCCTGGGGCATGGCACCGGCAGCACCGGCAGCGGCAGCTCCGGCA
CCGCCTCCTCCGAGGACAACAACATGGCCGTCATCAAAGAGTTCATGCGCTTCAAGGTGCGCATGGAGGG
CTCCATGAACGGCCACGAGTTCGAGATCGAGGGCGAGGGCGAGGGCCGCCCCTACGAGGGCACCCAGACC
GCCAAGCTGAAGGTGACCAAGGGCGGCCCCCTGCCCTTCGCCTGGGACATCCTGTCCCCCCAGTTCATGT
ACGGCTCCAAGGCGTACGTGAAGCACCCCGCCGACATCCCCGATTACAAGAAGCTGTCCTTCCCCGAGGG
CTTCAAGTGGGAGCGCGTGATGAACTTCGAGGACGGCGGTCTGGTGACCGTGACCCAGGACTCCTCCCTG
CAGGACGGCACGCTGATCTACAAGGTGAAGATGCGCGGCACCAACTTCCCCCCCGACGGCCCCGTAATGC
AGAAGAAGACCATGGGCTGGGAGGCCTCCACCGAGCGCCTGTACCCCCGCGACGGCGTGCTGAAGGGCGA
GATCCACCAGGCCCTGAAGCTGAAGGACGGCGGCCACTACCTGGTGGAGTTCAAGACCATCTACATGGCC
AAGAAGCCCGTGCAACTGCCCGGCTACTACTACGTGGACACCAAGCTGGACATCACCTCCCACAACGAGG
ACTACACCATCGTGGAACAGTACGAGCGCTCCGAGGGCCGCCACCACCTGTTCCTGTACGGCATGGACGA
GCTGTACAAGCAGATCTCGGGTAAGCCTATCCCTAACCCTCTCCTCGGTCTCGATTCTACGGATCCACCG
GTCGCCACCATGGTCGACTCATCACGTCGTAAGTGGAATAAGACAGGTCACGCAGTCAGAGCTATAGGTC
GGCTGAGCTCACTCGAGAACGTCTATATCAAGGCCGACAAGCAGAAGAACGGCATCAAGGCGAACTTCAA
GATCCGCCACAACATCGAGGACGGCGGCGTGCAGCTCGCCTACCACTACCAGCAGAACACCCCCATCGGC
GACGGCCCCGTGCTGCTGCCCGACAACCACTACCTGAGCGTGCAGTCCAAACTTTCGAAAGACCCCAACG
AGAAGCGCGATCACATGGTCCTGCTGGAGTTCGTGACCGCCGCCGGGATCACTCTCGGCATGGACGAGCT
GTACAAGGGCGGTACCGGAGGGAGCATGGTGAGCAAGGGCGAGGAGCTGTTCACCGGGGTGGTGCCCATC
CTGGTCGAGCTGGACGGCGACGTAAACGGCCACAAGTTCAGCGTGTCCGGCGAGGGTGAGGGCGATGCCA
CCTACGGCAAGCTGACCCTGAAGTTCATCTGCACCACCGGCAAGCTGCCCGTGCCCTGGCCCACCCTCGT
GACCACCCTGACCTACGGCGTGCAGTGCTTCAGCCGCTACCCCGACCACATGAAGCAGCACGACTTCTTC
AAGTCCGCCATGCCCGAAGGCTACATCCAGGAGCGCACCATCTTCTTCAAGGACGACGGCAACTACAAGA
CCCGCGCCGAGGTGAAGTTCGAGGGCGACACCCTGGTGAACCGCATCGAGCTGAAGGGCATCGACTTCAA
GGAGGACGGCAACATCCTGGGGCACAAGCTGGAGTACAACCTGCCGGACCAACTGACTGAAGAGCAGATC
GCAGAATTTAAAGAGGAATTCTCCCTATTTGACAAGGACGGGGATGGGACAATAACAACCAAGGAGCTGG
GGACGGTGATGCGGTCTCTGGGGCAGAACCCCACAGAAGCAGAGCTGCAGGACATGATCAATGAAGTAGA
TGCCGACGGTGACGGCACAATCGACTTCCCTGAGTTCCTGACAATGATGGCAAGAAAAATGAAATACAGG
GACACGGAAGAAGAAATTAGAGAAGCGTTCGGTGTGTTTGATAAGGATGGCAATGGCTACATCAGTGCAG
CAGAGCTTCGCCACGTGATGACAAACCTTGGAGAGAAGTTAACAGATGAAGAGGTTGATGAAATGATCAG
GGAAGCAGACATCGATGGGGATGGTCAGGTAAACTACGAAGAGTTTGTACAAATGATGACAGCGAAGCTT
TAAAGCGGCCGCGACTCTAGATCATAATCAGCCATACCACATTTGTAGAGGTTTTACTTGCTTTAAAAAA
CCTCCCACACCTCCCCCTGAACCTGAAACATAAAATGAATGCAATTGTTGTTGTTAACTTGTTTATTGCA
GCTTATAATGGTTACAAATAAAGCAATAGCATCACAAATTTCACAAATAAAGCATTTTTTTCACTGCATT
CTAGTTGTGGTTTGTCCAAACTCATCAATGTATCTTAAGGCGTAAATTGTAAGCGTTAATATTTTGTTAA
AATTCGCGTTAAATTTTTGTTAAATCAGCTCATTTTTTAACCAATAGGCCGAAATCGGCAAAATCCCTTA
TAAATCAAAAGAATAGACCGAGATAGGGT
[37 nt withheld, positions 3740-3776]
AAAGAACGTGGACTCCAACGTCAAAGG
[49 nt withheld, positions 3804-3852]
T
[91 nt withheld, positions 3854-3944]
G
[124 nt withheld, positions 3946-4069]
CAGGTGGCACTTTTCGGGGAAATGTGCGCGGAACCCCTATTTGTTTATTTTTCTAAATACATTCAAATAT
GTATCCGCTCATGAGACAATAACCCTGATAAATGCTTCAATAATATTGAAAAAGGAAGAGTCCTGAGGCG
GAAAGAACCAGCTGTGGAATGTGTGTCAGTTAGGGTGTGGAAAGTCCCCAGGCTCCCCAGCAGGCAGAAG
TATGCAAAGCATGCATCTCAATTAGTCAGCAACCAGGTGTGGAAAGTCCCCAGGCTCCCCAGCAGGCAGA
AGTATGCAAAGCATGCATCTCAATTAGTCAGCAACCATAGTCCCGCCCCTAACTCCGCCCATCCCGCCCC
TAACTCCGCCCAGTTCCGCCCATTCTCCGCCCCATGGCTGACTAATTTTTTTTATTTATGCAGAGGCCGA
GGCCGCCTCGGCCTCTGAGCTATTCCAGAAGTAGTGAGGAGGCTTTTTTGGAGGCCTAGGCTTTTGCAAA
GATCGATCAAGAGACAGGATGAGGATCGTTTCGCATGATTGAACAAGATGGATTGCACGCAGGTTCTCCG
GCCGCTTGGGTGGAGAGGCTATTCGGCTATGACTGGGCACAACAGACAATCGGCTGCTCTGATGCCGCCG
TGTTCCGGCTGTCAGCGCAGGGGCGCCCGGTTCTTTTTGTCAAGACCGACCTGTCCGGTGCCCTGAATGA
ACTGCAAGACGAGGCAGCGCGGCTATCGTGGCTGGCCACGACGGGCGTTCCTTGCGCAGCTGTGCTCGAC
GTTGTCACTGAAGCGGGAAGGGACTGGCTGCTATTGGGCGAAGTGCCGGGGCAGGATCTCCTGTCATCTC
ACCTTGCTCCTGCCGAGAAAGTATCCATCATGGCTGATGCAATGCGGCGGCTGCATACGCTTGATCCGGC
TACCTGCCCATTCGACCACCAAGCGAAACATCGCATCGAGCGAGCACGTACTCGGATGGAAGCCGGTCTT
GTCGATCAGGATGATCTGGACGAAGAGCATCAGGGGCTCGCGCCAGCCGAACTGTTCGCCAGGCTCAAGG
CGAGCATGCCCGACGGCGAGGATCTCGTCGTGACCCATGGCGATGCCTGCTTGCCGAATATCATGGTGGA
AAATGGCCGCTTTTCTGGATTCATCGACTGTGGCCGGCTGGGTGTGGCGGACCGCTATCAGGACATAGCG
TTGGCTACCCGTGATATTGCTGAAGAGCTTGGCGGCGAATGGGCTGACCGCTTCCTCGTGCTTTACGGTA
TCGCCGCTCCCGATTCGCAGCGCATCGCCTTCTATCGCCTTCTTGACGAGTTCTTCTGAGCGGGACTCTG
GGGTTCGAAATGACCGACCAAGCGACGCCCAACCTGCCATCACGAGATTTCGATTCCACCGCCGCCTTCT
ATGAAAGGTTGGGCTTCGGAATCGTTTTCCGGGACGCCGGCTGGATGATCCTCCAGCGCGGGGATCTCAT
GCTGGAGTTCTTCGCCCACCCTAGGGGGAGGCTAACTGAAACACGGAAGGAGACAATACCGGAAGGAACC
CGCGCTATGACGGCAATAAAAAGACAGAATAAAACGCACGGTGTTGGGTCGTTTGTTCATAAACGCGGGG
TTCGGTCCCAGGGCTGGCACTCTGTCGATACCCCACCGAGACCCCATTGGGGCCAATACGCCCGCGTTTC
TTCCTTTTCCCCACCCCACCCCCCAAGTTCGGGTGAAGGCCCAGGGCTCGCAGCCAACGTCGGGGCGGCA
GGCCCTGCCATAGCCTCAGGTTACTCATATATACTTTAGATTGATTTAAAACTTCATTTTTAATTTAAAA
GGATCTAGGTGAAGATCCTTTTTGATAATCTCATGACCAAAATCCCTTAACGTGAGTTTTCGTTCCACTG
AGCGTCAGACCCCGTAGAAAAGATCAAAGGATCTTCTTGAGATCCTTTTTTTCTGCGCGTAATCTGCTGC
TTGCAAACAAAAAAACCACCGCTACCAGCGGTGGTTTGTTTGCCGGATCAAGAGCTACCAACTCTTTTTC
CGAAGGTAACTGGCTTCAGCAGAGCGCAGATACCAAATACTGTTCTTCTAGTGTAGCCGTAGTTAGGCCA
CCACTTCAAGAACTCTGTAGCACCGCCTACATACCTCGCTCTGCTAATCCTGTTACCAGTGGCTGCTGCC
AGTGGCGATAAGTCGTGTCTTACCGGGTTGGACTCAAGACGATAGTTACCGGATAAGGCGCAGCGGTCGG
GCTGAACGGGGGGTTCGTGCACACAGCCCAGCTTGGAGCGAACGACCTACACCGAACTGAGATACCTACA
GCGTGAGCTATGAGAAAGCGCCACGCTTCCCGAAGGGAGAAAGGCGGACAGGTATCCGGTAAGCGGCAGG
GTCGGAACAGGAGAGCGCACGAGGGAGCTTCCAGGGGGAAACGCCTGGTATCTTTATAGTCCTGTCGGGT
TTCGCCACCTCTGACTTGAGCGTCGATTTTTGTGATGCTCGTCAGGGGGGCGGAGCCTATGGAAAAACGC
CAGCAACGCGGCCTTTTTACGGTTCCTGGCCTTTTGCTGGCCTTTTGCTCACATGTTCTTTCCTGCGTTA
TCCCCTGATTCTGTGGATAACCGTATTACCGCCATGCAT
Features (pLannotate 1.2.2; 15 found; start..end, strand, type, name):
     61..364     +  enhancer       CMV enhancer: human cytomegalovirus immediate early enhancer
    365..568     +  promoter       CMV promoter: human cytomegalovirus (CMV) immediate early promoter
    613..2040    +  CDS            tdTomato: tdTomato is a basic (constitutively fluorescent) orange fluorescent protein published in 2004, derived from Discosoma sp.. It is reported to be a somewhat slowly-maturing tandem dimer with low acid sensitivity.
   2050..2091    +  CDS            V5 tag: epitope tag from simian virus 5
   2102..3357    +  CDS            GCaMP6f (fragment): improved fluorescent protein-based calcium sensor (Chen et al., 2013)
   3380..3463    +  CDS            large T antigen (fragment): large T antigen from SV40 (simian virus 40)
   3486..3607    +  polyA_signal   SV40 poly(A) signal: SV40 polyadenylation signal
   3641..4069    -  rep_origin     f1 ori (sequence partly withheld): f1 bacteriophage origin of replication; arrow indicates direction of (+) strand synthesis
   4096..4200    +  promoter       AmpR promoter: bla
   4202..4559    +  promoter       SV40 promoter: SV40 enhancer and early promoter
   4594..5388    +  CDS            NeoR/KanR: aminoglycoside phosphotransferase from Tn5; aph(3')-II (or nptII); confers resistance to neomycin, kanamycin, and G418 (Geneticin®)
   5409..5561    +  CDS            ble (fragment): BLE_KLEPN - Experimental evidence at protein level: Swiss-Prot protein existence level 1. Binding protein with a strong affinity to the bleomycin family of antibiotics. Binds to CL990; an antimitotic-antibiotic compound. From Klebsiella pneumoniae.
   5620..5667    +  polyA_signal   HSV TK poly(A) signal: herpes simplex virus thymidine kinase polyadenylation signal (Cole and Stacy, 1985)
   5758..5774    -  polyA_signal   bGH poly(A) signal (fragment): bovine growth hormone polyadenylation signal
   5996..6584    +  rep_origin     ori: high-copy-number ColE1/pMB1/pBR322/pUC origin of replication
