[The description below was written by a language model from this plasmid's Addgene catalogue record and pLannotate feature annotations shown in this document.]
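Description:
Salsa6f is a 6,698 bp mammalian expression plasmid built on the Clontech pEGFP-N1 backbone, in which the EGFP gene has been replaced, between retained NheI and NotI sites, by a 2,775 bp synthetic open reading frame encoding a ratiometric genetically encoded calcium indicator. It is propagated in E. coli at high copy from a ColE1/pUC-type origin and also carries an f1 phage origin. A single Tn5 aminoglycoside phosphotransferase gene (NeoR/KanR) serves both hosts. A bacterial bla-type promoter drives it for kanamycin selection, and the adjacent SV40 enhancer/early promoter drives it for G418 selection of transfected mammalian cells, with an HSV TK polyadenylation signal downstream. The short large T antigen, ble and bGH poly(A) fragments in the automated annotation look like partial matches to backbone sequence rather than functional elements.

The payload is expressed from the human CMV immediate early enhancer and promoter and terminated by the SV40 poly(A) signal. From N- to C-terminus the fusion protein consists of tdTomato, a tandem-dimer red fluorescent protein, then a V5 epitope tag acting as the linker, then the green calcium sensor GCaMP6f. Because tdTomato fluoresces constitutively and is present in a fixed one-to-one ratio with GCaMP6f, it marks transfected cells even when calcium is at rest. The green-to-red ratio then gives a calcium readout that is independent of indicator concentration. The V5 tag also offers an epitope for antibody detection. The plasmid is suited to transient or stable expression of the indicator in cultured mammalian cells for imaging of calcium signalling. The depositor notes that the same indicator has also been introduced into transgenic mice under Cre recombinase control, although this plasmid itself contains no recombinase sites.
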