Addgene plasmid #140188: Salsa6f
Purpose: Salsa6f is a fluorescent ratiometric genetically encoded calcium indicator, (tdTomato linked to GCaMP6f by a V5 epitope tag)
Depositing lab: Michael Cahalan. Publication: T-cell calcium dynamics visualized in a ratiometric tdTomato-GCaMP6f transgenic reporter mouse. Dong TX, Othy S, Jairaman A, Skupsky J, Zavala A, Parker I, Dynes JL, Cahalan MD. eLife. 2017 Dec 14;6. pii: 32417. doi: 10.7554/eLife.32417. PubMed 29239725.
Backbone
  Vector backbone: pEGFP-N1
  Backbone manufacturer: Clontech
  Backbone size w/o insert (bp): 3923
  Total vector size (bp): 6698
  Modifications to backbone: The EGFP gene has been replaced with the ratiometric genetically encoded calcium indicator Salsa6f (tdTomato-V5-GCaMP6f)
  Vector type: Mammalian Expression
  Selectable markers: Neomycin (select with G418)
Growth in bacteria
  Bacterial resistance: Kanamycin, 50 μg/mL
  Growth temperature: 37°C
  Growth strain: DH5alpha
  Copy number: High Copy
Gene/Insert
  Gene/Insert name: Salsa6f (alt name: tdTomato-v5-GCaMP6f)
  Species: Synthetic
  Insert size (bp): 2775
  Promoter: CMV Immediate Early
  Tag / fusion protein: tdTomato-v5-GCaMP6f
  Cloning method: Restriction Enzyme; 5′ cloning site NheI (not destroyed); 3′ cloning site NotI (not destroyed)
  Sequencing primers: 5′ TGACGTCAATGGGAGTTTG; 3′ ACATTGATGAGTTTGGAC
Terms and licenses: Academic/Nonprofit Terms; Industry Terms: Not Available to Industry
Depositor comments: The fusion protein in this plasmid is the fluorescent genetically encoded calcium indicator Salsa6f, which is a fusion of the dimeric red fluorescent protein tdTomato, the epitope tag V5, and the green fluorescent genetically encoded calcium indicator GCaMP6f, in order from N- to C-termini. The presence of tdTomato enables visualization of transfected cells in the absence of Ca2+ signaling and concentration-independent, ratiometric readout of Ca2+ signals. Salsa6f has been introduced into transgenic mice, where its expression is under Cre recombinase control (see PMID: 29239725).
How to cite: Salsa6f was a gift from Michael Cahalan (Addgene plasmid # 140188 ; http://n2t.net/addgene:140188 ; RRID:Addgene_140188)
